>Addgene plasmid #48467 | pFUSB4_CGAT | depositor full sequence | sequence record 70167 | Full Sequence
ATGTTTTCCCAGTCACGACGTTGTAAAACGACGGCCAGTCTTAAGCGTCTCATGGCCTGACCCCGGACCA
AGTGGTGGCCTATCGCCAGCCACGATGGCGGCAAGCAAGCGCTCGAAACGGTGCAGCGGCTGTTGCCGGT
GCTGTGCCAGGACCATGGCCTGACCCCGGACCAAGTGGTGGCTATCGCCAGCAACAATGGCGGCAAGCAA
GCGCTCGAAACGGTGCAGCGGCTGTTGCCGGTGCTGTGCCAGGACCATGGCCTGACCCCGGACCAAGTGG
TGGCTATCGCCAGCAACATTGGCGGCAAGCAAGCGCTCGAAACGGTGCAGCGGCTGTTGCCGGTGCTGTG
CCAGGACCATGGCCTGACCCCGGACCAAGTGGTGGCTATCGCCAGCAACGGTGGCGGCAAGCAAGCGCTC
GAAACGGTGCAGCGGCTGTTGCCGGTGCTGTGCCAGGACCATGGCCTGACCCCGGACCAAGTGGTGGCTA
TCGAGACGTCTAGACCAGCCAGGACAGAAATGCCTCGACTTCGCTGCTACCCAAGGTTGCCGGGTGACGC
ACACCGTGGAAACGGATGAAGGCACGAACCCAGTGGACATAAGCCTGTTCGGTTCGTAAGCTGTAATGCA
AGTAGCGTATGCGCTCACGCAACTGGTCCAGAACCTTGACCGAACGCAGCGGTGGTAACGGCGCAGTGGC
GGTTTTCATGGCTTGTTATGACTGTTTTTTTGGGGTACAGTCTATGCCTCGGGCATCCAAGCAGCAAGCG
CGTTACGCCGTGGGTCGATGTTTGATGTTATGGAGCAGCAACGATGTTACGCAGCAGGGCAGTCGCCCTA
AAACAAAGTTAAACATTATGAGGGAAGCGGTGATCGCCGAAGTATCGACTCAACTATCAGAGGTAGTTGG
CGTCATCGAGCGCCATCTCGAACCGACGTTGCTGGCCGTACATTTGTACGGCTCCGCAGTGGATGGCGGC
CTGAAGCCACACAGTGATATTGATTTGCTGGTTACGGTGACCGTAAGGCTTGATGAAACAACGCGGCGAG
CTTTGATCAACGACCTTTTGGAAACTTCGGCTTCCCCTGGAGAGAGCGAGATTCTCCGCGCTGTAGAAGT
CACCATTGTTGTGCACGACGACATCATTCCGTGGCGTTATCCAGCTAAGCGCGAACTGCAATTTGGAGAA
TGGCAGCGCAATGACATTCTTGCAGGTATCTTCGAGCCAGCCACGATCGACATTGATCTGGCTATCTTGC
TGACAAAAGCAAGAGAACATAGCGTTGCCTTGGTAGGTCCAGCGGCGGAGGAACTCTTTGATCCGGTTCC
TGAACAGGATCTATTTGAGGCGCTAAATGAAACCTTAACGCTATGGAACTCGCCGCCCGACTGGGCTGGC
GATGAGCGAAATGTAGTGCTTACGTTGTCCCGCATTTGGTACAGCGCAGTAACCGGCAAAATCGCGCCGA
AGGATGTCGCTGCCGACTGGGCAATGGAGCGCCTGCCGGCCCAGTATCAGCCCGTCATACTTGAAGCTAG
ACAGGCTTATCTTGGACAAGAAGAAGATCGCTTGGCCTCGCGCGCAGATCAGTTGGAAGAATTTGTCCAC
TACGTGAAAGGCGAGATCACCAAGGTAGTCGGCAAATAACCCTCGAGCCACCCATGACCAAAATCCCTTA
ACGTGAGTTACGCGTCGTTCCACTGAGCGTCAGACCCCGTAGAAAAGATCAAAGGATCTTCTTGAGATCC
TTTTTTTCTGCGCGTAATCTGCTGCTTGCAAACAAAAAAACCACCGCTACCAGCGGTGGTTTGTTTGCCG
GATCAAGAGCTACCAACTCTTTTTCCGAAGGTAACTGGCTTCAGCAGAGCGCAGATACCAAATACTGTCC
TTCTAGTGTAGCCGTAGTTAGGCCACCACTTCAAGAACTCTGTAGCACCGCCTACATACCTCGCTCTGCT
AATCCTGTTACCAGTGGCTGCTGCCAGTGGCGATAAGTCGTGTCTTACCGGGTTGGACTCAAGACGATAG
TTACCGGATAAGGCGCAGCGGTCGGGCTGAACGGGGGGTTCGTGCACACAGCCCAGCTTGGAGCGAACGA
CCTACACCGAACTGAGATACCTACAGCGTGAGCATTGAGAAAGCGCCACGCTTCCCGAAGGGAGAAAGGC
GGACAGGTATCCGGTAAGCGGCAGGGTCGGAACAGGAGAGCGCACGAGGGAGCTTCCAGGGGGAAACGCC
TGGTATCTTTATAGTCCTGTCGGGTTTCGCCACCTCTGACTTGAGCGTCGATTTTTGTGATGCTCGTCAG
GGGGGCGGAGCCTATGGAAAAACGCCAGCAACGCGGCCTTTTTACGGTTCCTGGCCTTTTGCTGGCCTTT
TGCTCACATGTTCTTTCCTGCGTTATCCCCTGATTCTGTGGATAACCGTATTACCGCCTTTGAGTGAGCT
GATACCGCTCGCCGCAGCCGAACGACCGAGCGCAGCGAGTCAGTGAGCGAGGAAGCGGAAGAGCGCCCAA
TACGCAAACCGCCTCTCCCCGCGCGTTGGCCGATTCATTAATGCAGCTGGCACGACAGGTTTCCCGACTG
GAAAGCGGGCAGTGAGCGCAACGCAATTAATACGCGTACCGCTAGCCAGGAAGAGTTTGTAGAAACGCAA
AAAGGCCATCCGTCAGGATGGCCTTCTGCTTAGTTTGATGCCTGGCAGTTTATGGCGGGCGTCCTGCCCG
CCACCCTCCGGGCCGTTGCTTCACAACGTTCAAATCCGCTCCCGGCGGATTTGTCCTACTCAGGAGAGCG
TTCACCGACAAACAACAGATAAAACGAAAGGCCCAGTCTTCCGACTGAGCCTTTCGTTTTATTTGATGCC
TGGCAGTTCCCTACTCTCGCGTTAACGCTAGCATGG
Features (pLannotate 1.2.2; 8 found; start..end, strand, type, name):
      3..39      -  CDS            lacZα (fragment): LacZα fragment of β-galactosidase; lacZ fragment
    596..619     +  promoter       Pc promoter (fragment): intI1 (promoter lies within the coding sequence); class 1 integron promoter
    795..851     +  CDS            GmR (fragment): gentamycin acetyltransferase; aacC1; confers resistance to gentamycin
    858..1649    +  CDS            SmR: aminoglycoside adenylyltransferase (Murphy, 1985); aadA; confers resistance to spectinomycin and streptomycin
   1742..2330    +  rep_origin     ori: high-copy-number ColE1/pMB1/pBR322/pUC origin of replication
   2513..2605    +  CDS            lacI (fragment): lac repressor; lacI; The lac repressor binds to the lac operator to inhibit transcription in E. coli. This inhibition can be relieved by adding lactose or isopropyl-β-D-thiogalactopyranoside (IPTG).
   2660..2687    -  terminator     rrnB T2 terminator: transcription terminator T2 from the E. coli rrnB gene
   2819..2862    +  terminator     rrnB T1 terminator: Escherichia coli rrnB; transcription terminator T1 from the E. coli rrnB gene
