[The description below was written by a language model from this plasmid's Addgene catalogue record and pLannotate feature annotations shown in this document.]
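Description:
pFUSB4_CGAT is a small (about 2.9 kb) bacterial intermediate plasmid for Golden Gate assembly of TAL effector nucleases, built on the pFUS_B4 array backbone. It carries a pre-assembled synthetic block of four TAL effector repeats whose repeat-variable diresidues are HD, NN, NI and NG. Under the standard TALE code these recognise C, G, A and T respectively, hence the "CGAT" in the name. The depositor notes that the plasmid was itself made by Golden Gate cloning. Although the catalogue lists it under mammalian expression and TALEN vector types, the feature table shows no eukaryotic promoter, nuclease domain or polyadenylation signal. It therefore appears to be a cloning module rather than an expression construct in its own right.

Propagation in E. coli relies on a high-copy ColE1/pUC-type origin, and selection on an aadA (SmR) aminoglycoside adenylyltransferase gene conferring spectinomycin and streptomycin resistance. A fragment of the class 1 integron Pc promoter and a remnant of a gentamicin acetyltransferase gene lie upstream of aadA. Other annotated elements are backbone remnants: short lacZα and lacI fragments and the rrnB T1 and T2 transcription terminators. The residual lacZα fragment is consistent with a blue/white screening cassette having been replaced by the repeat array. The automated annotation does not label the TAL repeats themselves, which presumably occupy the unannotated region.

The associated publication describes a simplified 15-RVD GoldyTALEN design for in vivo genome engineering. This suggests that the plasmid belongs to a library of ready-made repeat multimers, which would be combined with other array modules in a final Golden Gate step to build full-length TALENs more quickly. The record does not specify the destination vector.
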