Addgene plasmid #48467: pFUSB4_CGAT
Depositing lab: Stephen Ekker. Depositing organization: Mayo Foundation for Medical Education and Research. Publication: High Efficiency In Vivo Genome Engineering with a Simplified 15-RVD GoldyTALEN Design. Ma AC, Lee HB, Clark KJ, Ekker SC. PLoS One. 2013 May 29;8(5):e65259. doi: 10.1371/journal.pone.0065259. Print 2013. PubMed 23734242.
Backbone
  Vector backbone: pFUS_B4
  Vector type: Mammalian Expression, TALEN
Growth in bacteria
  Bacterial resistance: Spectinomycin, 50 μg/mL
  Growth temperature: 37°C
  Growth strain: Top10
  Copy number: Unknown
Gene/Insert
  Gene/Insert name: RVD sequence: HD NN NI NG
  Species: Synthetic
  Cloning method: Unknown
  Sequencing primers: 5′ ttgatgcctggcagttccct; 3′ cgaaccgaacaggcttatgt
Terms and licenses: Academic/Nonprofit Terms; Industry Terms: Not Available to Industry
Depositor comments: Plasmid was created using Golden Gate cloning.
How to cite: pFUSB4_CGAT was a gift from Stephen Ekker (Addgene plasmid # 48467 ; http://n2t.net/addgene:48467 ; RRID:Addgene_48467)
