>Addgene plasmid #48467 | pFUSB4_CGAT | addgene partial sequence | sequence record 70900 | pCR8_F1 5'-ttgatgcctggcagttccct-3'
GTCACGACGTTGTAAAACGACGGCCAGTCTTAAGCGTCTCATGGCCTGACCCCGGACCAAGTGGTGGCTA
TCGCCAGCCACGATGGCGGCAAGCAAGCGCTCGAAACGGTGCAGCGGCTGTTGCCGGTGCTGTGCCAGGA
CCATGGCCTGACCCCGGACCAAGTGGTGGCTATCGCCAGCAACAATGGCGGCAAGCAAGCGCTCGAAACG
GTGCAGCGGCTGTTGCCGGTGCTGTGCCAGGACCATGGCCTGACCCCGGACCAAGTGGTGGCTATCGCCA
GCAACATTGGCGGCAAGCAAGCGCTCGAAACGGTGCAGCGGCTGTTGCCGGTGCTGTGCCAGGACCATGG
CCTGACCCCGGACCAAGTGGTGGCTATCGCCAGCAACGGTGGCGGCAAGCAAGCGCTCGAAACGGTGCAG
CGGCTGTTGCCGGTGCTGTGCCAGGACCATGGCCTGACCCCGGACCAAGTGGTGGCTATCGAGACGTCTA
GACCAGCCAGGACAGAAATGCCTCGACTTCGCTGCTACCCAAGGTTGCCGGGTGACGCACACCGTGGAAA
CGGATGAAGGCACGAACCCAGTGGACATAAGCCTGTTCGGTTCGTAAGCTGTAATGCAAGTAGCGTATGC
GCTCACGCAACTGGTCCAGAACCTTGACCGAACGCAGCGGTGGTAACGGCGCAGTGGCGGTTTTCATGGC
TTGTTATGACTGTTTTTTTGGGGTACAGTCTATGCCTCGGGCATCCAAGCAGCAAGCGCGTTACGCCGTG
GGTCGATGTTTGATGTTATGGAGCAGCAACGATGTTACGCAGCAGGGCAGTCGCCCTAAAACAAAGTTAA
ACATTATGAGGGAAGCGGTGATCGCCGAAGTATCGACTCAACTATCAGA
